Addgene plasmid #139130: pJBL6714
Purpose: PLTetO-1 - STAR3
Depositing lab: Julius Lucks. Depositing organization: Northwestern University. Publication: Dynamic Control of Gene Expression with Riboregulated Switchable Feedback Promoters. Glasscock CJ, Biggs BW, Lazar JT, Arnold JH, Burdette LA, Valdes A, Kang MK, Tullman-Ercek D, Tyo KEJ, Lucks JB. ACS Synth Biol. 2021 May 21;10(5):1199-1213. doi: 10.1021/acssynbio.1c00015. Epub 2021 Apr 9. PubMed 33834762.
Backbone
  Vector backbone: ColE1
  Vector type: Bacterial Expression
Growth in bacteria
  Bacterial resistance: Ampicillin, 100 μg/mL
  Growth temperature: 37°C
  Growth strain: NEB Stable
  Copy number: High Copy
Gene/Insert
  Gene/Insert name: STAR3
  Species: Synthetic
  Mutation: N/A
  Cloning method: Gibson Cloning
Terms and licenses: Academic/Nonprofit Terms; Industry Terms: Not Available to Industry
Depositor comments: Please visit https://www.biorxiv.org/content/10.1101/529180v1 for bioRxiv preprint.
How to cite: pJBL6714 was a gift from Julius Lucks (Addgene plasmid # 139130 ; http://n2t.net/addgene:139130 ; RRID:Addgene_139130)
