[The description below was written by a language model from this plasmid's Addgene catalogue record and pLannotate feature annotations shown in this document.]
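Description:
pJBL6714 is a small (about 3 kb) high-copy bacterial expression plasmid built on a ColE1 backbone. It is maintained in E. coli through the ColE1/pMB1-type origin of replication and selected with ampicillin via a β-lactamase (AmpR) gene driven by its native bla promoter.

The payload is STAR3, a synthetic small transcription activating RNA, placed under the PLTetO-1 promoter according to the catalogue entry. STARs are trans-acting regulatory RNAs that bind a cognate target sequence upstream of a gene, preventing formation of an intrinsic terminator hairpin and thereby allowing downstream transcription to proceed. The automated annotation does not label the STAR3 sequence or PLTetO-1 by name. It does detect a tet operator and an adjacent short match called as an H1-2O2 promoter fragment. That match most plausibly reflects the second tetO site of the TetR-repressible PLTetO-1 promoter rather than any mammalian element. The unannotated stretch between this region and the origin presumably holds the STAR3 insert and its terminator, though the table does not confirm this.

Upstream, the plasmid carries its own tetR coding sequence, preceded by the tetR/tetA promoter region and followed by the rrnB T1 and T7Te terminators, which insulate the STAR cassette from read-through. Plasmid-supplied TetR represses PLTetO-1 until a tetracycline-class inducer relieves operator binding, making STAR3 production inducible. The associated publication concerns riboregulated switchable feedback promoters for dynamic control of gene expression. This suggests the plasmid supplies an inducible STAR to gate expression from a matching target construct, which is not part of this plasmid.
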