Features (pLannotate 1.2.2; 9 found; start..end, strand, type, name):
      1..55      -  promoter       tetR/tetA promoters: tetR; overlapping promoters for bacterial tetR and tetA
     74..694     +  CDS            tetR: TETR2_ECOLX - Experimental evidence at protein level: Swiss-Prot protein existence level 1. TetR is the repressor of the tetracycline resistance element; its N-terminal region forms a helix-turn-helix structure and binds DNA. Binding of tetracycline to TetR reduces the repressor affinity for the tetracycline resistance gene (tetA) promoter operator sites. From Escherichia coli.
    742..813     +  terminator     rrnB T1 terminator: transcription terminator T1 from the E. coli rrnB gene
    829..856     +  terminator     T7Te terminator: phage T7 early transcription terminator
    871..889     +  protein_bind   tet operator: tetO; bacterial operator O2 for the tetR and tetA genes tetracycline repressor TetR
    895..914     +  promoter       H1-2O2 promoter (fragment): doxycycline-inducible variant of the human H1 RNA promoter (Henriksen et al., 2007)
   1225..1813    -  rep_origin     ori: high-copy-number ColE1/pMB1/pBR322/pUC origin of replication
   1984..2844    -  CDS            AmpR: β-lactamase; bla; confers resistance to ampicillin, carbenicillin, and related antibiotics
   2845..2936    -  promoter       AmpR promoter: bla
>Addgene plasmid #139130 | pJBL6714 | addgene full sequence | sequence record 275285 | Addgene NGS Result
TCTCTATCACTGATAGGGAGTGGTAAAATAACTCTATCAACGATAGAGTGTCAACAAAAATTAGGAATTA
ATGATGTCGAGATTAGATAAAAGTAAAGTGATTAACAGCGCATTAGAGCTGCTTAATGAGGTCGGAATCG
AAGGTTTAACAACCCGTAAACTCGCCCAGAAGCTAGGTGTAGAGCAGCCTACATTGTATTGGCATGTAAA
AAATAAGCGGGCTTTGCTCGACGCCTTAGCCATTGAGATGTTAGATAGGCACCATACTCACTTTTGCCCT
TTAGAAGGGGAAAGCTGGCAAGATTTTTTACGTAATAACGCTAAAAGTTTTAGATGTGCTTTACTAAGTC
ATCGCGATGGAGCAAAAGTACATTTAGGTACACGGCCTACAGAAAAACAGTATGAAACTCTCGAAAATCA
ATTAGCCTTTTTATGCCAACAAGGTTTTTCACTAGAGAATGCATTATATGCACTCAGCGCTGTGGGGCAT
TTTACTTTAGGTTGCGTATTGGAAGATCAAGAGCATCAAGTCGCTAAAGAAGAAAGGGAAACACCTACTA
CTGATAGTATGCCGCCATTATTACGACAAGCTATCGAATTATTTGATCACCAAGGTGCAGAGCCAGCCTT
CTTATTCGGCCTTGAATTGATCATATGCGGATTAGAAAAACAACTTAAATGTGAAAGTGGGTCTTAATAA
CACTGATAGTGCTAGTGTAGATCACTACTAGAGCCAGGCATCAAATAAAACGAAAGGCTCAGTCGAAAGA
CTGGGCCTTTCGTTTTATCTGTTGTTTGTCGGTGAACGCTCTCTACTAGAGTCACACTGGCTCACCTTCG
GGTGGGCCTTTCTGCGTTTATATACTAGAGTCCCTATCAGTGATAGAGATTGACATCCCTATCAGTGATA
GAGATACTGAGCACTGAACTGTATACATTCCCCGCAAAGACACAGGACAGGACAGGCAGATAGATAGGAT
AGAGGGGATCTCAAAGCCCGCCGAAAGGCGGGCTTTTTTTTGGATCCTTACTCGAGTCTAGACTGCAGGC
TTCCTCGCTCACTGACTCGCTGCGCTCGGTCGTTCGGCTGCGGCGAGCGGTATCAGCTCACTCAAAGGCG
GTAATACGGTTATCCACAGAATCAGGGGATAACGCAGGAAAGAACATGTGAGCAAAAGGCCAGCAAAAGG
CCAGGAACCGTAAAAAGGCCGCGTTGCTGGCGTTTTTCCACAGGCTCCGCCCCCCTGACGAGCATCACAA
AAATCGACGCTCAAGTCAGAGGTGGCGAAACCCGACAGGACTATAAAGATACCAGGCGTTTCCCCCTGGA
AGCTCCCTCGTGCGCTCTCCTGTTCCGACCCTGCCGCTTACCGGATACCTGTCCGCCTTTCTCCCTTCGG
GAAGCGTGGCGCTTTCTCATAGCTCACGCTGTAGGTATCTCAGTTCGGTGTAGGTCGTTCGCTCCAAGCT
GGGCTGTGTGCACGAACCCCCCGTTCAGCCCGACCGCTGCGCCTTATCCGGTAACTATCGTCTTGAGTCC
AACCCGGTAAGACACGACTTATCGCCACTGGCAGCAGCCACTGGTAACAGGATTAGCAGAGCGAGGTATG
TAGGCGGTGCTACAGAGTTCTTGAAGTGGTGGCCTAACTACGGCTACACTAGAAGAACAGTATTTGGTAT
CTGCGCTCTGCTGAAGCCAGTTACCTTCGGAAAAAGAGTTGGTAGCTCTTGATCCGGCAAACAAACCACC
GCTGGTAGCGGTGGTTTTTTTGTTTGCAAGCAGCAGATTACGCGCAGAAAAAAAGGATCTCAAGAAGATC
CTTTGATCTTTTCTACGGGGTCTGACGCTCAGTGGAACGAAAACTCACGTTAAGGGATTTTGGTCATGAG
ATTATCAAAAAGGATCTTCACCTAGATCCTTTTAAATTAAAAATGAAGTTTTAAATCAATCTAAAGTATA
TATGAGTAAACTTGGTCTGACAGTTACCAATGCTTAATCAGTGAGGCACCTATCTCAGCGATCTGTCTAT
TTCGTTCATCCATAGTTGCCTGACTCCCCGTCGTGTAGATAACTACGATACGGGAGGGCTTACCATCTGG
CCCCAGTGCTGCAATGATACCGCGAGACCCACGCTCACCGGCTCCAGATTTATCAGCAATAAACCAGCCA
GCCGGAAGGGCCGAGCGCAGAAGTGGTCCTGCAACTTTATCCGCCTCCATCCAGTCTATTAATTGTTGCC
GGGAAGCTAGAGTAAGTAGTTCGCCAGTTAATAGTTTGCGCAACGTTGTTGCCATTGCTACAGGCATCGT
GGTGTCACGCTCGTCGTTTGGTATGGCTTCATTCAGCTCCGGTTCCCAACGATCAAGGCGAGTTACATGA
TCCCCCATGTTGTGCAAAAAAGCGGTTAGCTCCTTCGGTCCTCCGATCGTTGTCAGAAGTAAGTTGGCCG
CAGTGTTATCACTCATGGTTATGGCAGCACTGCATAATTCTCTTACTGTCATGCCATCCGTAAGATGCTT
TTCTGTGACTGGTGAGTACTCAACCAAGTCATTCTGAGAATAGTGTATGCGGCGACCGAGTTGCTCTTGC
CCGGCGTCAATACGGGATAATACCGCGCCACATAGCAGAACTTTAAAAGTGCTCATCATTGGAAAACGTT
CTTCGGGGCGAAAACTCTCAAGGATCTTACCGCTGTTGAGATCCAGTTCGATGTAACCCACTCGTGCACC
CAACTGATCTTCAGCATCTTTTACTTTCACCAGCGTTTCTGGGTGAGCAAAAACAGGAAGGCAAAATGCC
GCAAAAAAGGGAATAAGGGCGACACGGAAATGTTGAATACTCATACTCTTCCTTTTTCAATATTATTGAA
GCATTTATCAGGGTTATTGTCTCATGAGCGGATACATATTTGAATGTATTTAGAAAAATAAACAAATTGT
GTCTTTGCGGGGAATGTATACAGTTCAGTGCTCAGTA
